>Addgene plasmid #101177 | BPK3274 - human expression plasmid for eSpCas9(1.1)-HF1 | addgene full sequence | sequence record 194000 | Addgene NGS Result
ATATGCCAAGTACGCCCCCTATTGACGTCAATGACGGTAAATGGCCCGCCTGGCATTATGCCCAGTACAT
GACCTTATGGGACTTTCCTACTTGGCAGTACATCTACGTATTAGTCATCGCTATTACCATGGTGATGCGG
TTTTGGCAGTACATCAATGGGCGTGGATAGCGGTTTGACTCACGGGGATTTCCAAGTCTCCACCCCATTG
ACGTCAATGGGAGTTTGTTTTGGCACCAAAATCAACGGGACTTTCCAAAATGTCGTAACAACTCCGCCCC
ATTGACGCAAATGGGCGGTAGGCGTGTACGGTGGGAGGTCTATATAAGCAGAGCTGGTTTAGTGAACCGT
CAGATCCGCTAGAGATCCGCGGCCGCTAATACGACTCACTATAGGGAGAGCCGCCACCATGGATAAAAAG
TATTCTATTGGTTTAGACATCGGCACTAATTCCGTTGGATGGGCTGTCATAACCGATGAATACAAAGTAC
CTTCAAAGAAATTTAAGGTGTTGGGGAACACAGACCGTCATTCGATTAAAAAGAATCTTATCGGTGCCCT
CCTATTCGATAGTGGCGAAACGGCAGAGGCGACTCGCCTGAAACGAACCGCTCGGAGAAGGTATACACGT
CGCAAGAACCGAATATGTTACTTACAAGAAATTTTTAGCAATGAGATGGCCAAAGTTGACGATTCTTTCT
TTCACCGTTTGGAAGAGTCCTTCCTTGTCGAAGAGGACAAGAAACATGAACGGCACCCCATCTTTGGAAA
CATAGTAGATGAGGTGGCATATCATGAAAAGTACCCAACGATTTATCACCTCAGAAAAAAGCTAGTTGAC
TCAACTGATAAAGCGGACCTGAGGTTAATCTACTTGGCTCTTGCCCATATGATAAAGTTCCGTGGGCACT
TTCTCATTGAGGGTGATCTAAATCCGGACAACTCGGATGTCGACAAACTGTTCATCCAGTTAGTACAAAC
CTATAATCAGTTGTTTGAAGAGAACCCTATAAATGCAAGTGGCGTGGATGCGAAGGCTATTCTTAGCGCC
CGCCTCTCTAAATCCCGACGGCTAGAAAACCTGATCGCACAATTACCCGGAGAGAAGAAAAATGGGTTGT
TCGGTAACCTTATAGCGCTCTCACTAGGCCTGACACCAAATTTTAAGTCGAACTTCGACTTAGCTGAAGA
TGCCAAATTGCAGCTTAGTAAGGACACGTACGATGACGATCTCGACAATCTACTGGCACAAATTGGAGAT
CAGTATGCGGACTTATTTTTGGCTGCCAAAAACCTTAGCGATGCAATCCTCCTATCTGACATACTGAGAG
TTAATACTGAGATTACCAAGGCGCCGTTATCCGCTTCAATGATCAAAAGGTACGATGAACATCACCAAGA
CTTGACACTTCTCAAGGCCCTAGTCCGTCAGCAACTGCCTGAGAAATATAAGGAAATATTCTTTGATCAG
TCGAAAAACGGGTACGCAGGTTATATTGACGGCGGAGCGAGTCAAGAGGAATTCTACAAGTTTATCAAAC
CCATATTAGAGAAGATGGATGGGACGGAAGAGTTGCTTGTAAAACTCAATCGCGAAGATCTACTGCGAAA
GCAGCGGACTTTCGACAACGGTAGCATTCCACATCAAATCCACTTAGGCGAATTGCATGCTATACTTAGA
AGGCAGGAGGATTTTTATCCGTTCCTCAAAGACAATCGTGAAAAGATTGAGAAAATCCTAACCTTTCGCA
TACCTTACTATGTGGGACCCCTGGCCCGAGGGAACTCTCGGTTCGCATGGATGACAAGAAAGTCCGAAGA
AACGATTACTCCCTGGAATTTTGAGGAAGTTGTCGATAAAGGTGCGTCAGCTCAATCGTTCATCGAGAGG
ATGACCGCCTTTGACAAGAATTTACCGAACGAAAAAGTATTGCCTAAGCACAGTTTACTTTACGAGTATT
TCACAGTGTACAATGAACTCACGAAAGTTAAGTATGTCACTGAGGGCATGCGTAAACCCGCCTTTCTAAG
CGGAGAACAGAAGAAAGCAATAGTAGATCTGTTATTCAAGACCAACCGCAAAGTGACAGTTAAGCAATTG
AAAGAGGACTACTTTAAGAAAATTGAATGCTTCGATTCTGTCGAGATCTCCGGGGTAGAAGATCGATTTA
ATGCGTCACTTGGTACGTATCATGACCTCCTAAAGATAATTAAAGATAAGGACTTCCTGGATAACGAAGA
GAATGAAGATATCTTAGAAGATATAGTGTTGACTCTTACCCTCTTTGAAGATCGGGAAATGATTGAGGAA
AGACTAAAAACATACGCTCACCTGTTCGACGATAAGGTTATGAAACAGTTAAAGAGGCGTCGCTATACGG
GCTGGGGAGCCTTGTCGCGGAAACTTATCAACGGGATAAGAGACAAGCAAAGTGGTAAAACTATTCTCGA
TTTTCTAAAGAGCGACGGCTTCGCCAATAGGAACTTTATGGCCCTGATCCATGATGACTCTTTAACCTTC
AAAGAGGATATACAAAAGGCACAGGTTTCCGGACAAGGGGACTCATTGCACGAACATATTGCGAATCTTG
CTGGTTCGCCAGCCATCAAAAAGGGCATACTCCAGACAGTCAAAGTAGTGGATGAGCTAGTTAAGGTCAT
GGGACGTCACAAACCGGAAAACATTGTAATCGAGATGGCACGCGAAAATCAAACGACTCAGAAGGGGCAA
AAAAACAGTCGAGAGCGGATGAAGAGAATAGAAGAGGGTATTAAAGAACTGGGCAGCCAGATCTTAAAGG
AGCATCCTGTGGAAAATACCCAATTGCAGAACGAGAAACTTTACCTCTATTACCTACAAAATGGAAGGGA
CATGTATGTTGATCAGGAACTGGACATAAACCGTTTATCTGATTACGACGTCGATCACATTGTACCCCAA
TCCTTTTTGGCCGACGATTCAATCGACAATAAAGTGCTTACACGCTCGGATAAGAACCGAGGGAAAAGTG
ACAATGTTCCAAGCGAGGAAGTCGTAAAGAAAATGAAGAACTATTGGCGGCAGCTCCTAAATGCGAAACT
GATAACGCAAAGAAAGTTCGATAACTTAACTAAAGCTGAGAGGGGTGGCTTGTCTGAACTTGACAAGGCC
GGATTTATTAAACGTCAGCTCGTGGAAACCCGCGCCATCACAAAGCATGTTGCGCAGATACTAGATTCCC
GAATGAATACGAAATACGACGAGAACGATAAGCTGATTCGGGAAGTCAAAGTAATCACTTTAAAGTCAAA
ATTGGTGTCGGACTTCAGAAAGGATTTTCAATTCTATAAAGTTAGGGAGATAAATAACTACCACCATGCG
CACGACGCTTATCTTAATGCCGTCGTAGGGACCGCACTCATTAAGAAATACCCGGCCCTAGAAAGTGAGT
TTGTGTATGGTGATTACAAAGTTTATGACGTCCGTAAGATGATCGCGAAAAGCGAACAGGAGATAGGCAA
GGCTACAGCCAAATACTTCTTTTATTCTAACATTATGAATTTCTTTAAGACGGAAATCACTCTGGCAAAC
GGAGAGATACGCAAAGCCCCTTTAATTGAAACCAATGGGGAGACAGGTGAAATCGTATGGGATAAGGGCC
GGGACTTCGCGACGGTGAGAAAAGTTTTGTCCATGCCCCAAGTCAACATAGTAAAGAAAACTGAGGTGCA
GACCGGAGGGTTTTCAAAGGAATCGATTCTTCCAAAAAGGAATAGTGATAAGCTCATCGCTCGTAAAAAG
GACTGGGACCCGAAAAAGTACGGTGGCTTCGATAGCCCTACAGTTGCCTATTCTGTCCTAGTAGTGGCAA
AAGTTGAGAAGGGAAAATCCAAGAAACTGAAGTCAGTCAAAGAATTATTGGGGATAACGATTATGGAGCG
CTCGTCTTTTGAAAAGAACCCCATCGACTTCCTTGAGGCGAAAGGTTACAAGGAAGTAAAAAAGGATCTC
ATAATTAAACTACCAAAGTATAGTCTGTTTGAGTTAGAAAATGGCCGAAAACGGATGTTGGCTAGCGCCG
GAGAGCTTCAAAAGGGGAACGAACTCGCACTACCGTCTAAATACGTGAATTTCCTGTATTTAGCGTCCCA
TTACGAGAAGTTGAAAGGTTCACCTGAAGATAACGAACAGAAGCAACTTTTTGTTGAGCAGCACAAACAT
TATCTCGACGAAATCATAGAGCAAATTTCGGAATTCAGTAAGAGAGTCATCCTAGCTGATGCCAATCTGG
ACAAAGTATTAAGCGCATACAACAAGCACAGGGATAAACCCATACGTGAGCAGGCGGAAAATATTATCCA
TTTGTTTACTCTTACCAACCTCGGCGCTCCAGCCGCATTCAAGTATTTTGACACAACGATAGATCGCAAA
CGATACACTTCTACCAAGGAGGTGCTAGACGCGACACTGATTCACCAATCCATCACGGGATTATATGAAA
CTCGGATAGATTTGTCACAGCTTGGGGGTGACGGATCCCCCAAGAAGAAGAGGAAAGTCTCGAGCGACTA
CAAAGACCATGACGGTGATTATAAAGATCATGACATCGATTACAAGGATGACGATGACAAGGCTGCAGGA
TGACCGGTCATCATCACCATCACCATTGAGTTTAAACCCGCTGATCAGCCTCGACTGTGCCTTCTAGTTG
CCAGCCATCTGTTGTTTGCCCCTCCCCCGTGCCTTCCTTGACCCTGGAAGGTGCCACTCCCACTGTCCTT
TCCTAATAAAATGAGGAAATTGCATCGCATTGTCTGAGTAGGTGTCATTCTATTCTGGGGGGTGGGGTGG
GGCAGGACAGCAAGGGGGAGGATTGGGAAGACAATAGCAGGCATGCTGGGGATGCGGTGGGCTCTATGGC
TTCTGAGGCGGAAAGAACCAGCTGGGGCTCGATACCGTCGACCTCTAGCTAGAGCTTGGCGTAATCATGG
TCATAGCTGTTTCCTGTGTGAAATTGTTATCCGCTCACAATTCCACACAACATACGAGCCGGAAGCATAA
AGTGTAAAGCCTAGGGTGCCTAATGAGTGAGCTAACTCACATTAATTGCGTTGCGCTCACTGCCCGCTTT
CCAGTCGGGAAACCTGTCGTGCCAGCTGCATTAATGAATCGGCCAACGCGCGGGGAGAGGCGGTTTGCGT
ATTGGGCGCTCTTCCGCTTCCTCGCTCACTGACTCGCTGCGCTCGGTCGTTCGGCTGCGGCGAGCGGTAT
CAGCTCACTCAAAGGCGGTAATACGGTTATCCACAGAATCAGGGGATAACGCAGGAAAGAACATGTGAGC
AAAAGGCCAGCAAAAGGCCAGGAACCGTAAAAAGGCCGCGTTGCTGGCGTTTTTCCATAGGCTCCGCCCC
CCTGACGAGCATCACAAAAATCGACGCTCAAGTCAGAGGTGGCGAAACCCGACAGGACTATAAAGATACC
AGGCGTTTCCCCCTGGAAGCTCCCTCGTGCGCTCTCCTGTTCCGACCCTGCCGCTTACCGGATACCTGTC
CGCCTTTCTCCCTTCGGGAAGCGTGGCGCTTTCTCATAGCTCACGCTGTAGGTATCTCAGTTCGGTGTAG
GTCGTTCGCTCCAAGCTGGGCTGTGTGCACGAACCCCCCGTTCAGCCCGACCGCTGCGCCTTATCCGGTA
ACTATCGTCTTGAGTCCAACCCGGTAAGACACGACTTATCGCCACTGGCAGCAGCCACTGGTAACAGGAT
TAGCAGAGCGAGGTATGTAGGCGGTGCTACAGAGTTCTTGAAGTGGTGGCCTAACTACGGCTACACTAGA
AGAACAGTATTTGGTATCTGCGCTCTGCTGAAGCCAGTTACCTTCGGAAAAAGAGTTGGTAGCTCTTGAT
CCGGCAAACAAACCACCGCTGGTAGCGGTGGTTTTTTTGTTTGCAAGCAGCAGATTACGCGCAGAAAAAA
AGGATCTCAAGAAGATCCTTTGATCTTTTCTACGGGGTCTGACGCTCAGTGGAACGAAAACTCACGTTAA
GGGATTTTGGTCATGAGATTATCAAAAAGGATCTTCACCTAGATCCTTTTAAATTAAAAATGAAGTTTTA
AATCAATCTAAAGTATATATGAGTAAACTTGGTCTGACAGTTACCAATGCTTAATCAGTGAGGCACCTAT
CTCAGCGATCTGTCTATTTCGTTCATCCATAGTTGCCTGACTCCCCGTCGTGTAGATAACTACGATACGG
GAGGGCTTACCATCTGGCCCCAGTGCTGCAATGATACCGCGAGACCCACGCTCACCGGCTCCAGATTTAT
CAGCAATAAACCAGCCAGCCGGAAGGGCCGAGCGCAGAAGTGGTCCTGCAACTTTATCCGCCTCCATCCA
GTCTATTAATTGTTGCCGGGAAGCTAGAGTAAGTAGTTCGCCAGTTAATAGTTTGCGCAACGTTGTTGCC
ATTGCTACAGGCATCGTGGTGTCACGCTCGTCGTTTGGTATGGCTTCATTCAGCTCCGGTTCCCAACGAT
CAAGGCGAGTTACATGATCCCCCATGTTGTGCAAAAAAGCGGTTAGCTCCTTCGGTCCTCCGATCGTTGT
CAGAAGTAAGTTGGCCGCAGTGTTATCACTCATGGTTATGGCAGCACTGCATAATTCTCTTACTGTCATG
CCATCCGTAAGATGCTTTTCTGTGACTGGTGAGTACTCAACCAAGTCATTCTGAGAATAGTGTATGCGGC
GACCGAGTTGCTCTTGCCCGGCGTCAATACGGGATAATACCGCGCCACATAGCAGAACTTTAAAAGTGCT
CATCATTGGAAAACGTTCTTCGGGGCGAAAACTCTCAAGGATCTTACCGCTGTTGAGATCCAGTTCGATG
TAACCCACTCGTGCACCCAACTGATCTTCAGCATCTTTTACTTTCACCAGCGTTTCTGGGTGAGCAAAAA
CAGGAAGGCAAAATGCCGCAAAAAAGGGAATAAGGGCGACACGGAAATGTTGAATACTCATACTCTTCCT
TTTTCAATATTATTGAAGCATTTATCAGGGTTATTGTCTCATGAGCGGATACATATTTGAATGTATTTAG
AAAAATAAACAAATAGGGGTTCCGCGCACATTTCCCCGAAAAGTGCCACCTGACGTCGACGGATCGGGAG
ATCGATCTCCCGATCCCCTAGGGTCGACTCTCAGTACAATCTGCTCTGATGCCGCATAGTTAAGCCAGTA
TCTGCTCCCTGCTTGTGTGTTGGAGGTCGCTGAGTAGTGCGCGAGCAAAATTTAAGCTACAACAAGGCAA
GGCTTGACCGACAATTGCATGAAGAATCTGCTTAGGGTTAGGCGTTTTGCGCTGCTTCGCGATGTACGGG
CCAGATATACGCGTTGACATTGATTATTGACTAGTTATTAATAGTAATCAATTACGGGGTCATTAGTTCA
TAGCCCATATATGGAGTTCCGCGTTACATAACTTACGGTAAATGGCCCGCCTGGCTGACCGCCCAACGAC
CCCCGCCCATTGACGTCAATAATGACGTATGTTCCCATAGTAACGCCAATAGGGACTTTCCATTGACGTC
AATGGGTGGAGTATTTACGGTAAACTGCCCACTTGGCAGTACATCAAGTGTATC
Features (pLannotate 1.2.2; 16 found; start..end, strand, type, name):
    132..335     +  promoter       CMV promoter: human cytomegalovirus (CMV) immediate early promoter
    377..395     +  promoter       T7 promoter: promoter for bacteriophage T7 RNA polymerase
    409..4512    +  CDS            SpCas9-HF1: Cas9 endonuclease from the Streptococcus pyogenes Type II CRISPR/Cas system, mutated to improve targeting specificity (Kleinstiver et al., 2016) carries the mutations N497A, R661A, Q695A, and Q926A
   4546..4611    +  CDS            3xFLAG: three tandem FLAG® epitope tags, followed by an enterokinase cleavage site
   4675..4899    +  polyA_signal   bGH poly(A) signal: bovine growth hormone polyadenylation signal
   4903..4924    +  promoter       SV40 promoter (fragment): SV40 enhancer and early promoter
   4929..4945    +  misc_feature   MCS (fragment): pBluescript multiple cloning site
   4994..5010    -  protein_bind   lac operator: The lac repressor binds to the lac operator to inhibit transcription in E. coli. This inhibition can be relieved by adding lactose or isopropyl-β-D-thiogalactopyranoside (IPTG). lac repressor encoded by lacI
   5018..5048    -  promoter       lac promoter: promoter for the E. coli lac operon
   5063..5084    -  protein_bind   CAP binding site: CAP binding activates transcription in the presence of cAMP. E. coli catabolite activator protein
   5097..5189    -  CDS            lacI (fragment): lac repressor; lacI; The lac repressor binds to the lac operator to inhibit transcription in E. coli. This inhibition can be relieved by adding lactose or isopropyl-β-D-thiogalactopyranoside (IPTG).
   5372..5960    -  rep_origin     ori: high-copy-number ColE1/pMB1/pBR322/pUC origin of replication
   6131..6991    -  CDS            AmpR: β-lactamase; bla; confers resistance to ampicillin, carbenicillin, and related antibiotics
   6992..7096    -  promoter       AmpR promoter: bla
   7167..7211    -  misc_feature   bom (fragment): basis of mobility region from pBR322
   7366..131     +  enhancer       CMV enhancer (across the origin): human cytomegalovirus immediate early enhancer
