[The description below was written by a language model from this plasmid's Addgene catalogue record and pLannotate feature annotations shown in this document.]
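Description:
BPK3274 is a mammalian expression plasmid of about 7.6 kb, built on the JDS246 backbone, that produces a high-fidelity variant of Streptococcus pyogenes Cas9 in human cells. It is maintained in E. coli as a high-copy plasmid through a ColE1/pUC-type origin of replication and is selected with ampicillin via the β-lactamase (AmpR) gene and its native promoter. Short remnants of lac regulatory elements, an SV40 promoter fragment, a multiple cloning site and a bom region are also annotated in the backbone; they appear to be leftovers from vector construction rather than functional parts. No mammalian selection marker is annotated, which is consistent with transient transfection use.

The payload is a 4,104 bp human codon-optimised SpCas9 open reading frame driven by the CMV immediate-early enhancer and promoter. A T7 promoter lies just upstream of the coding sequence and could also support in vitro transcription. The encoded protein, eSpCas9(1.1)-HF1, combines two sets of specificity-enhancing alanine substitutions. N497A, R661A, Q695A and Q926A come from SpCas9-HF1, and K848A, K1003A and R1060A come from eSpCas9(1.1). The automated annotation labels the gene simply as SpCas9-HF1 and lists only the first four substitutions, while the catalogue entry records all seven. The C-terminus carries an SV40 nuclear localisation signal for nuclear import, followed by a 3xFLAG epitope for detection or immunoprecipitation. Transcripts terminate at a bovine growth hormone polyadenylation signal.

The plasmid contains no guide RNA cassette, so a guide must be supplied separately. It was deposited with a study of how proofreading governs Cas9 targeting accuracy, and it suits comparisons of on- and off-target activity among high-fidelity Cas9 variants in human cells.
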