Addgene plasmid #101177: BPK3274 - human expression plasmid for eSpCas9(1.1)-HF1
Purpose: Human expression plasmid for SpCas9 eSpCas9(1.1)-HF1 variant: CMV-T7-hSpCas9-eSpCas9(1.1)-HF1(N497A, R661A, Q695A, K848A, Q926A, K1003A, R1060A)-NLS(SV40)-3xFLAG
Depositing lab: Jennifer Doudna & Keith Joung. Depositing organization: Massachusetts General Hospital. Publication: Enhanced proofreading governs CRISPR-Cas9 targeting accuracy. Chen JS, Dagdas YS, Kleinstiver BP, Welch MM, Sousa AA, Harrington LB, Sternberg SH, Joung JK, Yildiz A, Doudna JA. Nature. 2017 Sep 20. doi: 10.1038/nature24268. PubMed 28931002.
Backbone
  Vector backbone: JDS246
  Backbone manufacturer: Joung lab (Addgene Plasmid #43861)
  Vector type: Mammalian Expression
Growth in bacteria
  Bacterial resistance: Ampicillin, 100 μg/mL
  Growth temperature: 37°C
  Growth strain: DH5alpha
  Copy number: High Copy
Gene/Insert
  Gene/Insert name: hSpCas9-eSpCas9(1.1)-HF1(N497A/R661A/Q695A/K848A/Q926A/K1003A/R1060A)
  Species: Synthetic
  Insert size (bp): 4104
  Mutation: N497A/R661A/Q695A/K848A/Q926A/K1003A/R1060A
  Promoter: CMV
  Tag / fusion protein: NLS (SV40) (C terminal on insert); 3x FLAG (C terminal on insert)
  Cloning method: Gibson Cloning
  Sequencing primers: 5′ CMV-F; 3′ BGH-rev
Terms and licenses: Academic/Nonprofit Terms; Industry Terms: Not Available to Industry
How to cite: BPK3274 - human expression plasmid for eSpCas9(1.1)-HF1 was a gift from Jennifer Doudna & Keith Joung (Addgene plasmid # 101177 ; http://n2t.net/addgene:101177 ; RRID:Addgene_101177)
